Addgene plasmid #139391: pMT451
Purpose: Bile Acid inducible sgRNA-4 with PM4 driving Nanoluc expression (NOT Gate 4), pNBU1 backbone, AmpR, ErmR
Depositing lab: Christopher Voigt. Publication: Genetic circuit design automation for the gut resident species Bacteroides thetaiotaomicron. Taketani M, Zhang J, Zhang S, Triassi AJ, Huang YJ, Griffith LG, Voigt CA. Nat Biotechnol. 2020 Aug;38(8):962-969. doi: 10.1038/s41587-020-0468-5. Epub 2020 Mar 30. PubMed 32231334.
Backbone
  Vector backbone: pNBU1
  Vector type: Synthetic Biology
Growth in bacteria
  Bacterial resistance: Ampicillin, 100 μg/mL
  Growth temperature: 37°C
  Growth strain: Pir1
  Copy number: Low Copy
Gene/Insert
  Gene/Insert name: Bile Acid inducible sgRNA-4 with PM4 driving Nanoluc expression (NOT Gate 4)
  Promoter: BA inducible promoters
  Cloning method: Gibson Cloning
  Sequencing primers: 5′ aacgcactgagaagccctta; 3′ tgagcaacaaggaatccaaca
Terms and licenses: Academic/Nonprofit Terms; Industry Terms: Not Available to Industry
How to cite: pMT451 was a gift from Christopher Voigt (Addgene plasmid # 139391 ; http://n2t.net/addgene:139391 ; RRID:Addgene_139391)
