[The description below was written by a language model from this plasmid's Addgene catalogue record and pLannotate feature annotations shown in this document.]
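Description:
pMT451 is a synthetic-biology plasmid built on the pNBU1 backbone, carrying a CRISPR-interference-style NOT gate (designated NOT Gate 4) developed for genetic circuit design in the gut bacterium Bacteroides thetaiotaomicron. In E. coli it replicates from the R6K γ origin, which depends on the pi initiator protein supplied in trans by a pir-expressing host, and it is maintained at low copy under ampicillin selection through the β-lactamase gene. An incP origin of transfer, flanked by a traJ fragment, allows the plasmid to be mobilised by conjugation into a recipient. An erythromycin-resistance methylase gene (annotated by similarity as ermC') provides the ErmR marker named in the record, presumably for selection in the Bacteroides recipient. pNBU1-type vectors generally integrate into the recipient chromosome. However, no integrase or attachment site is annotated, and roughly 3 kb between the reporter and the erm gene carries no annotation at all.

The payload has two linked parts. A bile-acid-inducible promoter drives sgRNA-4, recognisable in the feature table by the Streptococcus pyogenes guide RNA scaffold. Downstream, the PM4 promoter drives NanoLuc, detected as a fragment match to the Oplophorus luciferase catalytic subunit. An sTRSV hammerhead ribozyme sits upstream of the reporter, probably acting as an insulator that cleaves off the 5′ leader of the transcript. The short "hsp70 poly(A)" hit is most likely a spurious match. The gate logic is that adding bile acid induces the guide, which directs a dCas9 to repress PM4, so luminescence falls as the input rises. No Cas9 or dCas9 gene is annotated, so it is presumably supplied by the host strain or another construct. The plasmid is suited to characterising the response function of this gate.
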