Features (pLannotate 1.2.2; 10 found; start..end, strand, type, name):
    282..327     -  CDS            traJ (fragment): oriT-recognizing protein; traJ
    360..469     -  oriT           oriT: incP origin of transfer
    640..1028    +  rep_origin     R6K γ ori: γ replication origin from E. coli plasmid R6K; requires the R6K initiator protein pi for replication
   1261..1336    +  misc_RNA       gRNA scaffold: guide RNA scaffold for the Streptococcus pyogenes CRISPR/Cas9 system
   1521..1570    +  misc_RNA       sTRSV HHRz: hammerhead ribozyme from the tobacco ringspot virus satellite RNA (Khvorova et al., 2003)
   1607..1624    +  polyA_signal   hsp70 poly(A) (fragment): polyadenlyation signal from the Drosophila melanogaster hsp70Ab gene
   1631..2149    +  CDS            LUCI_OPLGR (fragment): Experimental evidence at protein level: Swiss-Prot protein existence level 1. Catalytic subunit of oplophorus-luciferin 2-monooxygenase. Oxidoreductase that converts coelenterazine (the oplophorus luciferin) to coelenteramide under emission of blue light with a maximum at 454 nm. Is also active with bisdeoxycoelenterazine. From Oplophorus gracilirostris (Luminous shrimp).
   5287..6015    -  CDS            ermC': ERM_BACIU - Experimental evidence at protein level: Swiss-Prot protein existence level 1. This protein produces a dimethylation of the adenine residue at position 2085 in 23S rRNA, resulting in reduced affinity between ribosomes and macrolide-lincosamide-streptogramin B antibiotics. From Bacillus subtilis.
   6486..6502    +  promoter       AmpR promoter (fragment): bla
   6503..229     +  CDS            AmpR (across the origin): β-lactamase; bla; confers resistance to ampicillin, carbenicillin, and related antibiotics
>Addgene plasmid #139391 | pMT451 | addgene full sequence | sequence record 313926 | Addgene NGS Result
GGATAAAGTTGCAGGACCACTTCTGCGCTCGGCCCTTCCGGCTGGCTGGTTTATTGCTGATAAATCTGGA
GCCGGTGAGCGTGGGTCACGCGGTATCATTGCAGCACTGGGGCCAGATGGTAAGCCCTCCCGTATCGTAG
TTATCTACACGACGGGGAGTCAGGCAACTATGGATGAACGAAATAGACAGATCGCTGAGATAGGTGCCTC
ACTGATTAAGCATTGGTAACTGTCAGACCAAGTTTACTCATAACGCGTCAATTCGAGGGGGATCAATTCC
GTGATAGGTGGGCTGCCCTTCCTGGTTGGCTTGGTTTCATCAGCCATCCGCTTGCCCTCATCTGTTACGC
CGGCGGTAGCCGGCCAGCCTCGCAGAGCAGGATTCCCGTTGAGCACCGCCAGGTGCGAATAAGGGACAGT
GAAGAAGGAACACCCGCTCGCGGGTGGGCCTACTTCACCTATCCTGCCCGGCTGACGCCGTTGGATACAC
CAAGGAAAGTCTACACGAACCCTTTGGCAAAATCCTGTATATCGTGCGAAAAAGGATGGATATACCGAAA
AAATCGCTATAATGACCCCGAAGCAGGGTTATGCAGCGGAAAACGGAATTGATCCGGCCACGATGCGTCC
GGCGTAGAGGATCTGAAGATCAGCAGTTCAACCTGTTGATAGTACGTACTAAGCTCTCATGTTTCACGTA
CTAAGCTCTCATGTTTAACGTACTAAGCTCTCATGTTTAACGAACTAAACCCTCATGGCTAACGTACTAA
GCTCTCATGGCTAACGTACTAAGCTCTCATGTTTCACGTACTAAGCTCTCATGTTTGAACAATAAAATTA
ATATAAATCAGCAACTTAAATAGCCTCTAAGGTTTTAAGTTTTATAAGAAAAAAAAGAATATATAAGGCT
TTTAAAGCTTTTAAGGTTTAACGGTTGTGGACAACAAGCCAGGGATGTAACGCACTGAGAAGCCCTTAGA
GCCTCTCAAAGCAATTTTGAGTGACACAGGAACACTTAACGGCTGACATGGGAATTCCCCTCCACCGCGG
TGTATTAATGCGGCTGCAATTTTTTTGGGCGGGGCCGCCCAAAAAAATCCTAGCACCCTGCAGGGTCTCC
CGCTTTACAAAGAAAATTCGACAAACTGTTATTTTTCTATCTATTTAAATGTACACCCGTTTGTTTACTT
TACTTTAGTTATGTACCTTTGTCGGCAATGTACACCCGAAAGTTTACTTTCAAAGATACTTATGTTAGAA
GTTTTAGAGCTAGAAATAGCAAGTTAAAATAAGGCTAGTCCGTTATCAACTTGAAAAAGTGGCACCGAGT
CGGTGCTTTTTTTGGATCCAACGCATGAGAAAGCCCCCGGAAGATCACCTTCCGGGGGCTTTTTTATTGC
GCGCGGCCGCTGCTGTCATAGGCCGGTTGTCCGGTAGTCCGGATGATTTAAGGAAGATTTCTCTTCTTTT
TTCACTTTCTCCGAACAACCTCCATTCTAACATAAGTATCTTTGCAGTAGCTGTCACCGGATGTGCTTTC
CGGTCTGATGAGTCCGTGAGGACGAAACAGCCTCTACAAATAATTTTGTTTAACGCATTTTAAAATAAAA
TAAATTATTTATTTAATTAAACGAATATGGTTTTTACTCTGGAAGATTTTGTTGGCGATTGGCGTCAGAC
CGCGGGTTATAATTTGGATCAAGTCCTGGAACAGGGTGGCGTAAGCTCTCTGTTCCAGAACCTGGGTGTG
AGCGTGACGCCGATTCAGCGCATCGTTCTGTCCGGCGAGAACGGTCTGAAAATTGATATTCATGTGATCA
TCCCGTACGAAGGCCTGAGCGGTGACCAAATGGGTCAAATCGAGAAAATCTTTAAAGTCGTCTACCCAGT
TGACGATCACCACTTCAAGGTTATCTTGCATTACGGTACGCTGGTGATTGATGGTGTGACCCCGAATATG
ATTGACTATTTCGGCCGTCCGTATGAAGGCATTGCCGTTTTTGACGGTAAAAAGATCACCGTCACCGGTA
CCCTGTGGAATGGCAATAAGATTATTGACGAGCGTCTGATTAACCCGGACGGCAGCCTGCTGTTCCGCGT
GACCATCAACGGTGTCACGGGTTGGCGTCTGTGCGAGCGCATCCTGGCATAATGAACTGGGATCCCTCGG
TACCAAATTTTCGAAAAAAGACGCTGAAAAGCGTCTTTTTTCGTTTTGGTCCGCGGCCGCCGGCCGCTGA
TCTGGAAGAAGCAATGAAAGCTGCTGTTAAGTCTCCGAATCAGGTATTGTTCCTGACAGGTGTATTCCCA
TCCGGTAAACGCGGATACTTTGCAGTTGATCTGACTCAGGAATAAATTATAAATTAAGGTAAGAAGATTG
TAGGATAAGCTAATGAAATAGAAAAAGGATGCCGTCACACAACTTGTCGGCATTCTTTTTTGTTTTATTA
GTTGAAAATATAGTGAAAAAGTTGCCTAAATATGTATGTTAACAAATTATTTGTCGTAACTTTGCACTCC
AAATCTGTTTTTAACATATGGCACTAATGCAGAAAAAATTGACTCGTTCTCAGCAGAAACACTTGGACAT
CATCAACGCTGCTAAAGAAGAATTCATCGAATTCGGTTTCTTGGCTGCTAACATGGACCGTATCACTTCT
TCTGCTGAAGTATCTAAACGTACTTTGTACCGTCACTTCGAATCTAAAGAAGTATTGTTCGAATCTGTAT
TGACTATCATCAACGACTCTGTAAACGAATCTATCTCTTACCACTTCGACCCGAACAAATCTACTGAAGA
ACAGTTGACTGAAATCGCTTACAAAGAAATCGACGTATTGTACAAAACTTACGGTATCGCTTTGGCTCGT
ACTATCGTAATGGAATTCTTGCGTCAGCCGGAAATGGCTAAAACTTTGATCCAGAACATCTACTCTATCC
GTGCTATCACTCAGTGGTTCCGTTCTGCTATCGAAGCTAAACGTTTGAAAGACGCTGACCCGAAATTGAT
GACTGACGTATACGTATCTTTGTTCCAGGGTTTGTTCTTCTGGCCGCAGGTAATGCACTTGGACTTGGAA
CCGCACGGTGAAGAATTGTCTCAGAAAATCGAAACTTTGACTACTATCTTCTTGCAGTCTTACGGTGTAG
CTGAATAACAATGAATGGGCTTTCCTCGGTACCAAATTCCAGAAAAGAGGCCTCCCGAAAGGGGGGCCTT
TTTTCGTTTTGGTCCCTAATTGCCTATCTTCCAGTGATGGAACAGCATTTGTGCATTGGCTGCAACAATC
AGCCTTACTTGTGCCTGTTCTATTTCCGAACCGACCGCTTGTATGAATGCATCAAAATTCGTTTTCTCTA
CGTTGGATTCCTTGTTGCTCATATTGTGATGATAATTTCTACAAATATAGTCATTGGTAACTATCTATGA
AACTGTTTGATACTTTTATCAGTCCAGTAGTTTTACAAGGTCTTTCTTCATTTCTTCGTCAATATCCCTG
TATCGTCTGAAAGCTTTGCTTCCCTCCTTGTGTCCCGACAGTGCGGAAACAAGGTTCGGGTCTTTCACTT
TTTTATAGATATTGCCGATAAACGTACGTCTTGCCAGATGGCTGCTTGCCACTTCATAAATAGGTCGTTT
GATTTCGTTGTGCGTCAACGGGTCTAAGATTGTTACGATGCGGTCAACTCCAGCTAATTTGAATATCTTT
TTTATGGCATCATTGTACTTTTGCTCGGATATGAACGGCAACAGTTTTCCCTCATATTCTTTGTAGCGTT
CAAGGATTTCTTTCGCTTTGTCGTTAAGTGGAACACGTACCGTAACCGGATTCCCCTCTTTGGTTTTCTT
GGGAATATATTCTATGGCTTCATTGACCACATTTAGTTTGGTCATTCGGTACAGGTCGCTCACCCTGCAT
CCTATCAGTGTCTGAAATATGAATATATCCCTCTGTATTGCCAGTTGTGGGGTGGCAGAAAGGTCTGCAT
TAAAAATCCTGTCCCTTTCTTCGAGTGTTATATAATAAGGTGTACCATATGTACACTCCTCTATCGGAAA
CTTGTCGAAAGGTCTGTTTGTGGTGCGTTTGTTATCGAAGCACCACAGGAAGAATGTGCGTATTCTTGAA
AAACAGTCTATCAGCGTGTTTTTGCTTCTGGGCTGTGGTGTCCTCTTTTCGGGAATGGCTTCATAAATGC
TCGGGTAAAGTTCATAATACTGGTATTCGTTCTGAAAGAAATCCCACATATCCCGAAGCGTGTCAGGTGT
TACCAAATCCACATCAAGGATAAAGCCCTTTTGTCCTCTCTTTGTAGCCCTTACATATAGTTCATAACGC
AGTAAGGCTCTTTTGACAACCCGGAAATTTTTCTTTCGTACTTCCGACAAAGGGTGCTTGTTTAGAAATT
CATCGAATAGTTCTCCAATGGTAGGCTTGATAACCACTTCCTCCGGCAAAAAATATTTTTCAGGATGGTA
AAATTTATCAAGTGTTGTTTTTAGCCATTCTTTGTCTATTGCTTCCTTTTCTTGTTGATATACCTTCTCG
ATATAGGTTTTCAACTGGCGTATCTCTTCATTTATATGGGTACGCATTTCTTCATTGCAGACAGCTTTCG
TTTTTACACATTCGTCTTTATCATCCCATAGATTGGGATTGATGGCTAACTGAGTAGGAGCAACGGAGTC
TAACTGCCTTCCGTTTCTAAAACGGACATAGATTGTAGCCATGGATTCTGTATCATATCGTTTGGCTGCT
TTTTTAATGATAAAGGTTACTTTCATAGACTTTCAGGTTGAATTTTACTCTGCTGCAAATATAAATATTT
TCCCCAGCATTTTCCCCACATCTGCTAAATATTTTGCAATTCGATTAAACTTGGATTAAAATTTAATAGG
ATTATAACATATTGAAATACAGTGTAATTGTGGCGTTTTTCCGCATTTTTCTTTTTACCCACATTTTCCC
CACTTTAATTATTTCAAATGCGGGGTCTGGGTACAAGAAAGAAAGCTAAGTATTTGATAGTTCAATACTT
AGCTTTTTCTTTTGCTTGAATTTTCCCCACATTTTCCCCACACGTGCAAAAAATATAGCAGTAAGTCATT
ATTTCTTTTGGTTGAACGTAGAGAGTAGCGATATTAAAAGAATCCGATGAGAAAAGACTAATATTTATCT
ATCCATTCAGTTTGATTTCTCAGGACTTTACATCGTCCTGAAAGTATTTGTTGGTACCGAGGACGCGTAA
ACATTTACAGTTGCATGTGGCCTATTGTTTTTAGCCGTTAAATATTTTATAACTATTAAATAGCGATACA
AATTGTTCGAAACTAATATTGTTTATATCATATATTCTCGCATGTTTTAAAGCTTTATTAAATTGATTTT
TTGTAAACAGTTTTTCGTACTCTTTGTTAACCCATTTCATTACAAAAGTTTCATATTTTTTTCTCTCTTT
AAATGCCATTTTTGCTGGCTTTCTTTTTAATACAATTAATGTGCTATCCACTTTAGGTTTTGGATGGAAA
TAATACCTAGGAATTTTTGCTAATATAGAAATATCTACCTCTGCCATTAACAGCAATGCTAGTGATCTGT
TTGTATCTAATAACATTTTAGCAAAACCATATTCCACTATTAAATAACTTATTGTGGCTGAACTTTCAAA
AACAATTTTTCGAATTATATTTGTGCTTATGTTGTAAGGTATGCTGCCAAATATTTTATATGGATTGTGG
CTAGGAAATGTAAATTTCAGTATATCATCATTTACTATTTGATAGTTAGGATAATTTAAGAGCTTATTAC
GAGTTACCTCACATAATTTAGAATCAATTTCTATCGCCGTTACAAAATTACATCTCTTTACCAATCCAGC
AGTAAAATGACCTTTCCCTGCACCTATTTCAAAGATGTTATCTTTTTCATCTAAACTTATGCAATTCATT
ATTTTTTCTATGTGATATTTTGAAGTAATAAAATTTTGACTATCTTTTATATTTACTTTGTTCATTATAA
CCTCTCCTTAATTTATTGCATCTCTTTTCGAATATTTATGTTTTTTGAGAAAAGAACGTACTCATGGTTC
ATCCCGATATGCGTATCGGTCTGTATATCAGCAACTTTCTATGTGTTTCAACTACAATAGTCATCTATTC
TCATCTTTCTGAGTCCACCCCCTGCAAAGCCCCTCTTTACGACATAAAAATTCGGTCGGAAAAGGTATGC
AAAAGATGTTTCTCTCTTTAAGAGAAACTCTTCGGGATGCAAAAATATGAAAATAACTCCAATTCACCAA
ATTATATAGCGACTTTTTTACAAAATGCTAAAATTTGTTGATTTCCGTCAAGCAATTGTTGAGCAAAAAT
GTCTTTTACGATAAAATGATACCTCAATATCAACTGTTTAGCAAAACGATATTTCTCTTAAAGAGAGAAA
CACCTTTTTGTTCACCAATCCCCGACTTTTAATCCCGCGGCCATGATTGAAAAAGGAAGAGTATGAGTAT
TCAACATTTCCGTGTCGCCCTTATTCCCTTTTTTGCGGCATTTTGCCTTCCTGTTTTTGCTCACCCAGAA
ACGCTGGTGAAAGTAAAAGATGCTGAAGATCAGTTGGGTGCACGAGTGGGTTACATCGAACTGGATCTCA
ACAGCGGTAAGATCCTTGAGAGTTTTCGCCCCGAAGAACGTTTTCCAATGATGAGCACTTTTAAAGTTCT
GCTATGTGGCGCGGTATTATCCCGTATTGACGCCGGGCAAGAGCAACTCGGTCGCCGCATACACTATTCT
CAGAATGACTTGGTTGAGTACTCACCAGTCACAGAAAAGCATCTTACGGATGGCATGACAGTAAGAGAAT
TATGCAGTGCTGCCATAACCATGAGTGATAACACTGCGGCCAACTTACTTCTGACAACGATCGGAGGACC
GAAGGAGCTAACCGCTTTTTTGCACAACATGGGGGATCATGTAACTCGCCTTGATCGTTGGGAACCGGAG
CTGAATGAAGCCATACCAAACGACGAGCGTGACACCACGATGCCTGTAGCAATGGCAACAACGTTGCGCA
AACTATTAACTGGCGAACTACTTACTCTAGCTTCCCGGCAACAATTAATAGACTGGATGGAGGC
